Addgene plasmid #48176: psicheck-2-Tas2r3
Purpose: contains Renilla Luciferase gene preceded by an intact (ATG) upstream open reading frame element
Depositing lab: Vamsi Mootha. Depositing organization: Massachusetts General Hospital. Publication: Upstream open reading frames cause widespread reduction of protein expression and are polymorphic among humans. Calvo SE, Pagliarini DJ, Mootha VK. Proc Natl Acad Sci U S A. 2009 May 5;106(18):7507-12. doi: 10.1073/pnas.0810916106. Epub 2009 Apr 16. PubMed 19372376.
Backbone
  Vector backbone: psicheck2
  Backbone manufacturer: Promega
  Backbone size w/o insert (bp): 6273
  Total vector size (bp): 6339
  Vector type: Luciferase
Growth in bacteria
  Bacterial resistance: Ampicillin, 100 μg/mL
  Growth temperature: 37°C
  Growth strain: Top10
  Copy number: High Copy
Gene/Insert
  Gene/Insert name: 5" UTR of TAS2R3
  Species: H. sapiens (human)
  Insert size (bp): 66
  GenBank ID: NM_016943
  Entrez Gene: TAS2R3 (a.k.a. T2R3)
  Cloning method: Restriction Enzyme; 5′ cloning site Nhe1 (not destroyed); 3′ cloning site Nhe1 (not destroyed)
  Sequencing primers: 5′ T7
Terms and licenses: Academic/Nonprofit Terms; Industry Terms: Not Available to Industry
How to cite: psicheck-2-Tas2r3 was a gift from Vamsi Mootha (Addgene plasmid # 48176 ; http://n2t.net/addgene:48176 ; RRID:Addgene_48176)
