[The description below was written by a language model from this plasmid's Addgene catalogue record.]
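Description:
psicheck-2-Tas2r3 is a dual-luciferase reporter plasmid built on the commercial psiCHECK-2 backbone (6273 bp without insert, 6339 bp in total). It is propagated in E. coli as a high-copy plasmid under ampicillin selection. The record does not include a feature table, so the promoters, polyadenylation signals and origin are not itemised. In general, psiCHECK-2 vectors carry a Renilla luciferase cassette as the experimental reporter. A separate firefly luciferase cassette on the same plasmid serves as an internal normalisation control for transfection efficiency in mammalian cells.

The insert is a 66 bp fragment corresponding to the 5′ untranslated region of human TAS2R3, a taste receptor gene also known as T2R3. It was cloned into a single NheI site, which is retained on both sides, so the fragment lies upstream of the Renilla luciferase coding sequence. A T7 primer site is recorded for sequencing into the insert from the 5′ side. This 5′ UTR contains an upstream open reading frame (uORF) whose ATG start codon is intact in this version of the construct. Ribosomes scanning the Renilla transcript therefore meet the uORF start before reaching the luciferase start codon.

The plasmid is intended for measuring how a natural uORF affects translation of a downstream coding sequence. Renilla activity, normalised to firefly activity, reports how much the uORF-containing leader reduces protein output. The emphasis on an intact ATG suggests comparison with a counterpart in which the uORF start codon is disrupted, although no such partner construct is described in this record.
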