>Addgene plasmid #48176 | psicheck-2-Tas2r3 | depositor partial sequence | sequence record 69756 | T7
GCTAGCCAGTGAGGAGATTCTATGTATCAACAGAAAGAACAAAGATCAGGGCTGCCTAATTGCTGACATG
TTGCTAGC
