>Addgene plasmid #48176 | psicheck-2-Tas2r3 | addgene partial sequence | sequence record 71810 | chim-int-F 5'-TCTTACTGACATCCACTTTGCC-3'
TTACAGCTCTTAAGGCTAGAGTACTTAATACGACTCACTATAGGCTAGCCAGTGAGGAGATTCTATGTAT
CAACAGAAAGAACAAAGATCAGGGCTGCCTAATTGCTGACATGTTGCTAGCCACCTTGGCTTCCAAGGTG
TACGACCCCGAGCAACGCAAACGCATGATCACTGGGCCTCAGTGGTGGGCTCGCTGCAAGCAAATGAACG
TGCTGGACTCCTTCATCAACTACTATGATTCCGAGAAGCACGCCGAGAACGCCGTGATTTTTCTGCATGG
TAACGCTGCCTCCAGCTACCTGTGGAGGCACGTCGTGCCTCACATCGAGCCCGTGGCTAGATGCATCATC
CCTGATCTGATCGGAATGGGTAAGTCCGGCAAGAGCGGGAATGGCTCATATCGCCTCCTGGATCACTACA
AGTACCTCACCGCTTGGTTCGAGCTGCTGAACCTTCCAAAGAAAATCATCTTTGTGGGCCACGACTGGGG
GGCTTGTCTGGCCTTTCACTACTCCTACGAGCACCAAGACAAGATCAAGGCCATCGTCCATGCTGAGAGT
GTCGTGGACGTGATCGAGTCCTGGGACGAGTGGCCTGACATCGAGGAGGATATCGCCCTGATCAAGAGCG
AAGAGGGCGAGAAAATGGTGCTTGAGAATAACTTCTTCGTCGAGACCATGCTCCCAAGCAAGATCATGCG
GAAACTGGAGCCTGAGGAGTTCGCTGCCTACCTGGAGCCATTCAAGGAGAAGGGCGAGGTTAGACGGCCT
ACCCTCTCCTGGCCTCGCGAGATCCCTCTCGTTAAGGGAGGCAAGCCCGACGTCGTCCAGATTGTCCGCA
ACTACAACGCCTACCTTCGGGCCAGCGACGATCTGCCTAAGATGTTCATCGAGTCCGACCCTGGGTTCTT
TTCCAACGCTATTGTCGAGGGAGCTAAGAAGTTCCCTAACACCGAGTTCGTGAAGGTGAAGGGCCTCCAC
TTCAGCCA
